Addgene plasmid #75496: STRADB gRNA (BRDN0001148940)
Purpose: 3rd generation lentiviral gRNA plasmid targeting human STRADB
Depositing lab: John Doench & David Root. Depositing organization: Broad Institute. Publication: Optimized sgRNA design to maximize activity and minimize off-target effects of CRISPR-Cas9. Doench JG, Fusi N, Sullender M, Hegde M, Vaimberg EW, Donovan KF, Smith I, Tothova Z, Wilen C, Orchard R, Virgin HW, Listgarten J, Root DE. Nat Biotechnol. 2016 Jan 18. doi: 10.1038/nbt.3437. PubMed 26780180.
Backbone
  Vector backbone: lentiGuide-Puro
  Backbone manufacturer: Zhang Lab (Addgene plasmid # 52963)
  Vector type: Mammalian Expression, Lentiviral, CRISPR
  Selectable markers: Puromycin
Growth in bacteria
  Bacterial resistance: Ampicillin, 100 μg/mL
  Growth temperature: 37°C
  Growth strain: DH5alpha
  Copy number: High Copy
Gene/Insert
  Gene/Insert name: STRADB (alt names: STRADB; NM_001206864.1)
  gRNA/shRNA sequence: CTTGCACGGCATACTCCCAC
  Species: H. sapiens (human)
  Entrez Gene: STRADB (a.k.a. ALS2CR2, CALS-21, ILPIP, ILPIPA, PAPK, PRO1038)
  Promoter: hU6
  Cloning method: Unknown
  Sequencing primers: 5′ U6-F; 3′ pS2-R
Terms and licenses: Academic/Nonprofit Terms; Industry Terms: Not Available to Industry
Depositor comments: The gRNA was designed to target the following Genbank reference sequence(s): NM_001206864.1,NM_018571.5. Note that this plasmid does NOT contain Cas9. It should be used in conjunction with lentiCas9-Blast (Addgene #52962) or otherwise with cell lines already expressing Cas9. Browse the full kinome gRNA library at http://www.addgene.org/pooled-library/broadgpp-human-kinome/ or visit http://www.broadinstitute.org/rnai/public/ for detailed protocols and information.
How to cite: STRADB gRNA (BRDN0001148940) was a gift from John Doench & David Root (Addgene plasmid # 75496 ; http://n2t.net/addgene:75496 ; RRID:Addgene_75496)
