[The description below was written by a language model from this plasmid's Addgene catalogue record and pLannotate feature annotations shown in this document.]
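Description:
STRADB gRNA (BRDN0001148940) is a third-generation lentiviral CRISPR guide plasmid built on the lentiGuide-Puro backbone, carrying a single guide RNA directed against human STRADB (also known as ALS2CR2, ILPIP or PAPK). It is one clone from a human kinome gRNA collection designed with optimized sgRNA rules intended to maximize on-target activity and limit off-target effects. In bacteria the 8.3 kb plasmid is maintained through a high-copy ColE1/pUC-type origin and selected with ampicillin via the β-lactamase gene. An f1 origin and remnants of a lac/T7/T3 cloning region are also annotated in the backbone.

The lentiviral transfer cassette begins with an RSV promoter fused to a truncated HIV-1 5' LTR, which makes genomic RNA production Tat-independent. This is followed by the Ψ packaging signal with a partial gag sequence, and the Rev response element for Rev-dependent nuclear export. The human U6 RNA polymerase III promoter drives the STRADB-specific spacer joined to the Streptococcus pyogenes gRNA scaffold, and a cPPT/CTS element sits just downstream. A separate EF-1α promoter with its intron A expresses puromycin N-acetyltransferase, so transduced mammalian cells can be selected with puromycin, and a WPRE enhances expression of this transcript. The cassette ends in a ΔU3 self-inactivating 3' LTR, with an SV40 poly(A) signal and SV40 origin beyond it.

The plasmid does not encode Cas9. It is meant to be packaged into lentivirus and delivered to cells that already express Cas9, or used alongside a separate Cas9 vector, to disrupt STRADB for loss-of-function studies.
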