Features (pLannotate 1.2.2; 29 found; start..end, strand, type, name):
     14..80      +  CDS            small t antigen (fragment): SV40 (simian virus 40) small t antigen
    106..317     +  promoter       EF-1α core promoter: core promoter for human elongation factor EF-1α
    318..1256    +  intron         EF-1α intron A: intron upstream of the start codon of human EF-1α
   1278..1877    +  CDS            PuroR (fragment): puromycin N-acetyltransferase; pac from Streptomyces; confers resistance to puromycin
   1893..2481    +  misc_feature   WPRE: woodchuck hepatitis virus posttranscriptional regulatory element
   2532..2551    +  misc_feature   cPPT/CTS (fragment): central polypurine tract and central termination sequence of HIV-1
   2553..2786    +  LTR            3' LTR (ΔU3): self-inactivating 3' long terminal repeat (LTR) from HIV-1
   2864..2985    +  polyA_signal   SV40 poly(A) signal: SV40 polyadenylation signal
   3025..3160    +  rep_origin     SV40 ori: SV40 origin of replication
   3181..3199    -  promoter       T7 promoter: promoter for bacteriophage T7 RNA polymerase
   3207..3362    +  CDS            lacZα (fragment): LacZα fragment of β-galactosidase; lacZ fragment
   3367..3795    +  rep_origin     f1 ori (sequence partly withheld): f1 bacteriophage origin of replication; arrow indicates direction of (+) strand synthesis
   3848..3952    +  promoter       AmpR promoter: bla
   3953..4813    +  CDS            AmpR: β-lactamase; bla; confers resistance to ampicillin, carbenicillin, and related antibiotics
   4984..5572    +  rep_origin     ori: high-copy-number ColE1/pMB1/pBR322/pUC origin of replication
   5755..5847    +  CDS            lacI (fragment): lac repressor; lacI; The lac repressor binds to the lac operator to inhibit transcription in E. coli. This inhibition can be relieved by adding lactose or isopropyl-β-D-thiogalactopyranoside (IPTG).
   5860..5881    +  protein_bind   CAP binding site: CAP binding activates transcription in the presence of cAMP. E. coli catabolite activator protein
   5896..5926    +  promoter       lac promoter: promoter for the E. coli lac operon
   5934..5950    +  protein_bind   lac operator: The lac repressor binds to the lac operator to inhibit transcription in E. coli. This inhibition can be relieved by adding lactose or isopropyl-β-D-thiogalactopyranoside (IPTG). lac repressor encoded by lacI
   5995..6013    +  promoter       T3 promoter: promoter for bacteriophage T3 RNA polymerase
   6041..6267    +  promoter       RSV promoter: Rous sarcoma virus enhancer/promoter
   6268..6448    +  LTR            5' LTR (truncated): truncated 5' long terminal repeat (LTR) from HIV-1
   6495..6620    +  misc_feature   HIV-1 Ψ: packaging signal of human immunodeficiency virus type 1
   6604..6967    +  CDS            HIV-1 gag (fragment): gag protein from human immunodeficiency virus 1; gag
   7113..7346    +  misc_feature   RRE: The Rev response element (RRE) of HIV-1 allows for Rev-dependent mRNA export from the nucleus to the cytoplasm.
   7723..7749    +  CDS            Rev (fragment): human immunodeficiency virus 1 (HIV-1) Rev protein; rev; enhances nuclear export of unspliced and incompletely spliced viral mRNAs
   7753..7993    +  promoter       U6 promoter: RNA polymerase III promoter for human U6 snRNA
   8023..8098    +  misc_RNA       gRNA scaffold: guide RNA scaffold for the Streptococcus pyogenes CRISPR/Cas9 system
   8154..8271    +  misc_feature   cPPT/CTS: central polypurine tract and central termination sequence of HIV-1
>Addgene plasmid #75496 | STRADB gRNA (BRDN0001148940) | addgene full sequence | sequence record 183996 | Addgene Assembled Sequence
CCCGGGTGCAAAGATGGATAAAGTTTTAAACAGAGAGGAATCTTTGCAGCTAATGGACCTTCTAGGTCTT
GAAAGGAGTGGGAATTGGCTCCGGTGCCCGTCAGTGGGCAGAGCGCACATCGCCCACAGTCCCCGAGAAG
TTGGGGGGAGGGGTCGGCAATTGATCCGGTGCCTAGAGAAGGTGGCGCGGGGTAAACTGGGAAAGTGATG
TCGTGTACTGGCTCCGCCTTTTTCCCGAGGGTGGGGGAGAACCGTATATAAGTGCAGTAGTCGCCGTGAA
CGTTCTTTTTCGCAACGGGTTTGCCGCCAGAACACAGGTAAGTGCCGTGTGTGGTTCCCGCGGGCCTGGC
CTCTTTACGGGTTATGGCCCTTGCGTGCCTTGAATTACTTCCACCTGGCTGCAGTACGTGATTCTTGATC
CCGAGCTTCGGGTTGGAAGTGGGTGGGAGAGTTCGAGGCCTTGCGCTTAAGGAGCCCCTTCGCCTCGTGC
TTGAGTTGAGGCCTGGCCTGGGCGCTGGGGCCGCCGCGTGCGAATCTGGTGGCACCTTCGCGCCTGTCTC
GCTGCTTTCGATAAGTCTCTAGCCATTTAAAATTTTTGATGACCTGCTGCGACGCTTTTTTTCTGGCAAG
ATAGTCTTGTAAATGCGGGCCAAGATCTGCACACTGGTATTTCGGTTTTTGGGGCCGCGGGCGGCGACGG
GGCCCGTGCGTCCCAGCGCACATGTTCGGCGAGGCGGGGCCTGCGAGCGCGGCCACCGAGAATCGGACGG
GGGTAGTCTCAAGCTGGCCGGCCTGCTCTGGTGCCTGGCCTCGCGCCGCCGTGTATCGCCCCGCCCTGGG
CGGCAAGGCTGGCCCGGTCGGCACCAGTTGCGTGAGCGGAAAGATGGCCGCTTCCCGGCCCTGCTGCAGG
GAGCTCAAAATGGAGGACGCGGCGCTCGGGAGAGCGGGCGGGTGAGTCACCCACACAAAGGAAAAGGGCC
TTTCCGTCCTCAGCCGTCGCTTCATGTGACTCCACGGAGTACCGGGCGCCGTCCAGGCACCTCGATTAGT
TCTCGAGCTTTTGGAGTACGTCGTCTTTAGGTTGGGGGGAGGGGTTTTATGCGATGGAGTTTCCCCACAC
TGAGTGGGTGGAGACTGAAGTTAGGCCAGCTTGGCACTTGATGTAATTCTCCTTGGAATTTGCCCTTTTT
GAGTTTGGATCTTGGTTCATTCTCAAGCCTCAGACAGTGGTTCAAAGTTTTTTTCTTCCATTTCAGGTGT
CGTGACGTACGGCCACCATGACCGAGTACAAGCCCACGGTGCGCCTCGCCACCCGCGACGACGTCCCCAG
GGCCGTACGCACCCTCGCCGCCGCGTTCGCCGACTACCCCGCCACGCGCCACACCGTCGATCCGGACCGC
CACATCGAGCGGGTCACCGAGCTGCAAGAACTCTTCCTCACGCGCGTCGGGCTCGACATCGGCAAGGTGT
GGGTCGCGGACGACGGCGCCGCCGTGGCGGTCTGGACCACGCCGGAGAGCGTCGAAGCGGGGGCGGTGTT
CGCCGAGATCGGCCCGCGCATGGCCGAGTTGAGCGGTTCCCGGCTGGCCGCGCAGCAACAGATGGAAGGC
CTCCTGGCGCCGCACCGGCCCAAGGAGCCCGCGTGGTTCCTGGCCACCGTCGGAGTCTCGCCCGACCACC
AGGGCAAGGGTCTGGGCAGCGCCGTCGTGCTCCCCGGAGTGGAGGCGGCCGAGCGCGCCGGGGTGCCCGC
CTTCCTGGAGACCTCCGCGCCCCGCAACCTCCCCTTCTACGAGCGGCTCGGCTTCACCGTCACCGCCGAC
GTCGAGGTGCCCGAAGGACCGCGCACCTGGTGCATGACCCGCAAGCCCGGTGCCTGAACGCGTTAAGTCG
ACAATCAACCTCTGGATTACAAAATTTGTGAAAGATTGACTGGTATTCTTAACTATGTTGCTCCTTTTAC
GCTATGTGGATACGCTGCTTTAATGCCTTTGTATCATGCTATTGCTTCCCGTATGGCTTTCATTTTCTCC
TCCTTGTATAAATCCTGGTTGCTGTCTCTTTATGAGGAGTTGTGGCCCGTTGTCAGGCAACGTGGCGTGG
TGTGCACTGTGTTTGCTGACGCAACCCCCACTGGTTGGGGCATTGCCACCACCTGTCAGCTCCTTTCCGG
GACTTTCGCTTTCCCCCTCCCTATTGCCACGGCGGAACTCATCGCCGCCTGCCTTGCCCGCTGCTGGACA
GGGGCTCGGCTGTTGGGCACTGACAATTCCGTGGTGTTGTCGGGGAAATCATCGTCCTTTCCTTGGCTGC
TCGCCTGTGTTGCCACCTGGATTCTGCGCGGGACGTCCTTCTGCTACGTCCCTTCGGCCCTCAATCCAGC
GGACCTTCCTTCCCGCGGCCTGCTGCCGGCTCTGCGGCCTCTTCCGCGTCTTCGCCTTCGCCCTCAGACG
AGTCGGATCTCCCTTTGGGCCGCCTCCCCGCGTCGACTTTAAGACCAATGACTTACAAGGCAGCTGTAGA
TCTTAGCCACTTTTTAAAAGAAAAGGGGGGACTGGAAGGGCTAATTCACTCCCAACGAAGACAAGATCTG
CTTTTTGCTTGTACTGGGTCTCTCTGGTTAGACCAGATCTGAGCCTGGGAGCTCTCTGGCTAACTAGGGA
ACCCACTGCTTAAGCCTCAATAAAGCTTGCCTTGAGTGCTTCAAGTAGTGTGTGCCCGTCTGTTGTGTGA
CTCTGGTAACTAGAGATCCCTCAGACCCTTTTAGTCAGTGTGGAAAATCTCTAGCAGTACGTATAGTAGT
TCATGTCATCTTATTATTCAGTATTTATAACTTGCAAAGAAATGAATATCAGAGAGTGAGAGGAACTTGT
TTATTGCAGCTTATAATGGTTACAAATAAAGCAATAGCATCACAAATTTCACAAATAAAGCATTTTTTTC
ACTGCATTCTAGTTGTGGTTTGTCCAAACTCATCAATGTATCTTATCATGTCTGGCTCTAGCTATCCCGC
CCCTAACTCCGCCCATCCCGCCCCTAACTCCGCCCAGTTCCGCCCATTCTCCGCCCCATGGCTGACTAAT
TTTTTTTATTTATGCAGAGGCCGAGGCCGCCTCGGCCTCTGAGCTATTCCAGAAGTAGTGAGGAGGCTTT
TTTGGAGGCCTAGGGACGTACCCAATTCGCCCTATAGTGAGTCGTATTACGCGCGCTCACTGGCCGTCGT
TTTACAACGTCGTGACTGGGAAAACCCTGGCGTTACCCAACTTAATCGCCTTGCAGCACATCCCCCTTTC
GCCAGCTGGCGTAATAGCGAAGAGGCCCGCACCGATCGCCCTTCCCAACAGTTGCGCAGCCTGAATGGCG
AATGGG
[124 nt withheld, positions 3367-3490]
C
[91 nt withheld, positions 3492-3582]
A
[49 nt withheld, positions 3584-3632]
CCTTTGACGTTGGAGTCCACGTTCTTT
[37 nt withheld, positions 3660-3696]
ACCCTATCTCGGTCTATTCTTTTGATTTATAAGGGATTTTGCCGATTTCGGCCTATTGGTTAAAAAATGA
GCTGATTTAACAAAAATTTAACGCGAATTTTAACAAAATATTAACGCTTACAATTTAGGTGGCACTTTTC
GGGGAAATGTGCGCGGAACCCCTATTTGTTTATTTTTCTAAATACATTCAAATATGTATCCGCTCATGAG
ACAATAACCCTGATAAATGCTTCAATAATATTGAAAAAGGAAGAGTATGAGTATTCAACATTTCCGTGTC
GCCCTTATTCCCTTTTTTGCGGCATTTTGCCTTCCTGTTTTTGCTCACCCAGAAACGCTGGTGAAAGTAA
AAGATGCTGAAGATCAGTTGGGTGCACGAGTGGGTTACATCGAACTGGATCTCAACAGCGGTAAGATCCT
TGAGAGTTTTCGCCCCGAAGAACGTTTTCCAATGATGAGCACTTTTAAAGTTCTGCTATGTGGCGCGGTA
TTATCCCGTATTGACGCCGGGCAAGAGCAACTCGGTCGCCGCATACACTATTCTCAGAATGACTTGGTTG
AGTACTCACCAGTCACAGAAAAGCATCTTACGGATGGCATGACAGTAAGAGAATTATGCAGTGCTGCCAT
AACCATGAGTGATAACACTGCGGCCAACTTACTTCTGACAACGATCGGAGGACCGAAGGAGCTAACCGCT
TTTTTGCACAACATGGGGGATCATGTAACTCGCCTTGATCGTTGGGAACCGGAGCTGAATGAAGCCATAC
CAAACGACGAGCGTGACACCACGATGCCTGTAGCAATGGCAACAACGTTGCGCAAACTATTAACTGGCGA
ACTACTTACTCTAGCTTCCCGGCAACAATTAATAGACTGGATGGAGGCGGATAAAGTTGCAGGACCACTT
CTGCGCTCGGCCCTTCCGGCTGGCTGGTTTATTGCTGATAAATCTGGAGCCGGTGAGCGTGGGTCTCGCG
GTATCATTGCAGCACTGGGGCCAGATGGTAAGCCCTCCCGTATCGTAGTTATCTACACGACGGGGAGTCA
GGCAACTATGGATGAACGAAATAGACAGATCGCTGAGATAGGTGCCTCACTGATTAAGCATTGGTAACTG
TCAGACCAAGTTTACTCATATATACTTTAGATTGATTTAAAACTTCATTTTTAATTTAAAAGGATCTAGG
TGAAGATCCTTTTTGATAATCTCATGACCAAAATCCCTTAACGTGAGTTTTCGTTCCACTGAGCGTCAGA
CCCCGTAGAAAAGATCAAAGGATCTTCTTGAGATCCTTTTTTTCTGCGCGTAATCTGCTGCTTGCAAACA
AAAAAACCACCGCTACCAGCGGTGGTTTGTTTGCCGGATCAAGAGCTACCAACTCTTTTTCCGAAGGTAA
CTGGCTTCAGCAGAGCGCAGATACCAAATACTGTTCTTCTAGTGTAGCCGTAGTTAGGCCACCACTTCAA
GAACTCTGTAGCACCGCCTACATACCTCGCTCTGCTAATCCTGTTACCAGTGGCTGCTGCCAGTGGCGAT
AAGTCGTGTCTTACCGGGTTGGACTCAAGACGATAGTTACCGGATAAGGCGCAGCGGTCGGGCTGAACGG
GGGGTTCGTGCACACAGCCCAGCTTGGAGCGAACGACCTACACCGAACTGAGATACCTACAGCGTGAGCT
ATGAGAAAGCGCCACGCTTCCCGAAGGGAGAAAGGCGGACAGGTATCCGGTAAGCGGCAGGGTCGGAACA
GGAGAGCGCACGAGGGAGCTTCCAGGGGGAAACGCCTGGTATCTTTATAGTCCTGTCGGGTTTCGCCACC
TCTGACTTGAGCGTCGATTTTTGTGATGCTCGTCAGGGGGGCGGAGCCTATGGAAAAACGCCAGCAACGC
GGCCTTTTTACGGTTCCTGGCCTTTTGCTGGCCTTTTGCTCACATGTTCTTTCCTGCGTTATCCCCTGAT
TCTGTGGATAACCGTATTACCGCCTTTGAGTGAGCTGATACCGCTCGCCGCAGCCGAACGACCGAGCGCA
GCGAGTCAGTGAGCGAGGAAGCGGAAGAGCGCCCAATACGCAAACCGCCTCTCCCCGCGCGTTGGCCGAT
TCATTAATGCAGCTGGCACGACAGGTTTCCCGACTGGAAAGCGGGCAGTGAGCGCAACGCAATTAATGTG
AGTTAGCTCACTCATTAGGCACCCCAGGCTTTACACTTTATGCTTCCGGCTCGTATGTTGTGTGGAATTG
TGAGCGGATAACAATTTCACACAGGAAACAGCTATGACCATGATTACGCCAAGCGCGCAATTAACCCTCA
CTAAAGGGAACAAAAGCTGGAGCTGCAAGCTTAATGTAGTCTTATGCAATACTCTTGTAGTCTTGCAACA
TGGTAACGATGAGTTAGCAACATGCCTTACAAGGAGAGAAAAAGCACCGTGCATGCCGATTGGTGGAAGT
AAGGTGGTACGATCGTGCCTTATTAGGAAGGCAACAGACGGGTCTGACATGGATTGGACGAACCACTGAA
TTGCCGCATTGCAGAGATATTGTATTTAAGTGCCTAGCTCGATACATAAACGGGTCTCTCTGGTTAGACC
AGATCTGAGCCTGGGAGCTCTCTGGCTAACTAGGGAACCCACTGCTTAAGCCTCAATAAAGCTTGCCTTG
AGTGCTTCAAGTAGTGTGTGCCCGTCTGTTGTGTGACTCTGGTAACTAGAGATCCCTCAGACCCTTTTAG
TCAGTGTGGAAAATCTCTAGCAGTGGCGCCCGAACAGGGACTTGAAAGCGAAAGGGAAACCAGAGGAGCT
CTCTCGACGCAGGACTCGGCTTGCTGAAGCGCGCACGGCAAGAGGCGAGGGGCGGCGACTGGTGAGTACG
CCAAAAATTTTGACTAGCGGAGGCTAGAAGGAGAGAGATGGGTGCGAGAGCGTCAGTATTAAGCGGGGGA
GAATTAGATCGCGATGGGAAAAAATTCGGTTAAGGCCAGGGGGAAAGAAAAAATATAAATTAAAACATAT
AGTATGGGCAAGCAGGGAGCTAGAACGATTCGCAGTTAATCCTGGCCTGTTAGAAACATCAGAAGGCTGT
AGACAAATACTGGGACAGCTACAACCATCCCTTCAGACAGGATCAGAAGAACTTAGATCATTATATAATA
CAGTAGCAACCCTCTATTGTGTGCATCAAAGGATAGAGATAAAAGACACCAAGGAAGCTTTAGACAAGAT
AGAGGAAGAGCAAAACAAAAGTAAGACCACCGCACAGCAAGCGGCCGCTGATCTTCAGACCTGGAGGAGG
AGATATGAGGGACAATTGGAGAAGTGAATTATATAAATATAAAGTAGTAAAAATTGAACCATTAGGAGTA
GCACCCACCAAGGCAAAGAGAAGAGTGGTGCAGAGAGAAAAAAGAGCAGTGGGAATAGGAGCTTTGTTCC
TTGGGTTCTTGGGAGCAGCAGGAAGCACTATGGGCGCAGCGTCAATGACGCTGACGGTACAGGCCAGACA
ATTATTGTCTGGTATAGTGCAGCAGCAGAACAATTTGCTGAGGGCTATTGAGGCGCAACAGCATCTGTTG
CAACTCACAGTCTGGGGCATCAAGCAGCTCCAGGCAAGAATCCTGGCTGTGGAAAGATACCTAAAGGATC
AACAGCTCCTGGGGATTTGGGGTTGCTCTGGAAAACTCATTTGCACCACTGCTGTGCCTTGGAATGCTAG
TTGGAGTAATAAATCTCTGGAACAGATTTGGAATCACACGACCTGGATGGAGTGGGACAGAGAAATTAAC
AATTACACAAGCTTAATACACTCCTTAATTGAAGAATCGCAAAACCAGCAAGAAAAGAATGAACAAGAAT
TATTGGAATTAGATAAATGGGCAAGTTTGTGGAATTGGTTTAACATAACAAATTGGCTGTGGTATATAAA
ATTATTCATAATGATAGTAGGAGGCTTGGTAGGTTTAAGAATAGTTTTTGCTGTACTTTCTATAGTGAAT
AGAGTTAGGCAGGGATATTCACCATTATCGTTTCAGACCCACCTCCCAACCCCGAGGGGACCCAGAGAGG
GCCTATTTCCCATGATTCCTTCATATTTGCATATACGATACAAGGCTGTTAGAGAGATAATTAGAATTAA
TTTGACTGTAAACACAAAGATATTAGTACAAAATACGTGACGTAGAAAGTAATAATTTCTTGGGTAGTTT
GCAGTTTTAAAATTATGTTTTAAAATGGACTATCATATGCTTACCGTAACTTGAAAGTATTTCGATTTCT
TGGCTTTATATATCTTGTGGAAAGGACGAAACACCGCTTGCACGGCATACTCCCACGTTTTAGAGCTAGA
AATAGCAAGTTAAAATAAGGCTAGTCCGTTATCAACTTGAAAAAGTGGCACCGAGTCGGTGCTTTTTTAA
GCTTGGCGTAACTAGATCTTGAGACAAATGGCAGTATTCATCCACAATTTTAAAAGAAAAGGGGGGATTG
GGGGGTACAGTGCAGGGGAAAGAATAGTAGACATAATAGCAACAGACATACAAACTAAAGAATTACAAAA
ACAAATTACAAAAATTCAAAATTTTCGGGTTTATTACAGGGACAGCAGAGATCCACTTTGGCGCCGGCTC
GAGGGGG
