>Addgene plasmid #75496 | STRADB gRNA (BRDN0001148940) | depositor partial sequence | sequence record 142956 | Target Sequence
CTTGCACGGCATACTCCCAC
