>Addgene plasmid #75496 | STRADB gRNA (BRDN0001148940) | addgene partial sequence | sequence record 183995 | hU6-F
GTAGAAAGTAATAATTTCTTGGGTAGTTTGCAGTTTTAAAATTATGTTTTAAAATGGACTATCATATGCT
TACCGTAACTTGAAAGTATTTCGATTTCTTGGCTTTATATATCTTGTGGAAAGGACGAAACACCGCTTGC
ACGGCATACTCCCACGTTTTAGAGCTAGAAATAGCAAGTTAAAATAAGGCTAGTCCGTTATCAACTTGAA
AAAGTGGCACCGAGTCGGTGCTTTTTTAAGCTTGGCGTAACTAGATCTTGAGACAAATGGCAGTATTCAT
CCACAATTTTAAAAGAAAAGGGGGGATTGGGGGGTACAGTGCAGGGGAAAGAATAGTAGACATAATAGCA
ACAGACATACAAACTAAAGAATTACAAAAACAAATTACAAAAATTCAAAATTTTCGGGTTTATTACAGGG
ACAGCAGAGATCCACTTTGGCGCCGGCTCGAGGGGGCCCGGGTGCAAAGATGGATAAAGTTTTAAACAGA
GAGGAATCTTTGCAGCTAATGGACCTTCTAGGTCTTGAAAGGAGTGGGAATTGGCTCCGGTGCCCGTCAG
TGGGCAGAGC
